Addgene plasmid #143354: TFORF2207
Purpose: Lentiviral vector for overexpressing transcription factor ORFs with unique 24-bp barcodes. Barcodes facilitate identification of transcription factors in pooled screens.
Depositing lab: Feng Zhang. Depositing organization: Broad Institute. Publication: A transcription factor atlas of directed differentiation. Joung J, Ma S, Tay T, Geiger-Schuller KR, Kirchgatterer PC, Verdine VK, Guo B, Arias-Garcia MA, Allen WE, Singh A, Kuksenko O, Abudayyeh OO, Gootenberg JS, Fu Z, Macrae RK, Buenrostro JD, Regev A, Zhang F. Cell. 2023 Jan 5;186(1):209-229.e26. doi: 10.1016/j.cell.2022.11.026. PubMed 36608654.
Backbone
  Vector backbone: pLX_TRC317
  Backbone manufacturer: Broad Institute Genetic Perturbation Platform
  Backbone size w/o insert (bp): 8264
  Vector type: Mammalian Expression, Lentiviral
  Selectable markers: Puromycin
Growth in bacteria
  Bacterial resistance: Ampicillin, 100 μg/mL
  Growth temperature: 37°C
  Growth strain: NEB Stable
  Copy number: High Copy
Gene/Insert
  Gene/Insert name: CREB3L2
  Species: H. sapiens (human)
  Insert size (bp): 1664
  Entrez Gene: CREB3L2 (a.k.a. BBF2H7)
  Promoter: EF1a
  Cloning method: Unknown
  Sequencing primers: 5′ GGGTGGAGACTGAAGTTAGGCCAG; 3′ CACATAGCGTAAAAGGAGCAACATAG
Terms and licenses: Academic/Nonprofit Terms; Industry Terms: Not Available to Industry
Depositor comments: NM_194071,ENST00000330387 . The transcription factor ORF portion of this plasmid was synthesized by Genewiz. Please test multiple small colonies in case of plasmid recombination. To make this collection available in a timely manner, a portion of this collection was not fully sequenced by Addgene. If an Addgene verified full plasmid sequence is not available, please contact us prior to placing an order to request the full sequence.
How to cite: TFORF2207 was a gift from Feng Zhang (Addgene plasmid # 143354 ; http://n2t.net/addgene:143354 ; RRID:Addgene_143354)
