[The description below was written by a language model from this plasmid's Addgene catalogue record and pLannotate feature annotations shown in this document.]
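Description:
TFORF2207 is a lentiviral mammalian expression plasmid built on the pLX_TRC317 backbone. It belongs to a barcoded library of transcription factor open reading frames designed for pooled overexpression screens. In bacteria it is maintained through a high-copy ColE1/pUC-type origin and selected with ampicillin via the β-lactamase gene. An f1 origin and remnants of a lac/T7/T3 cloning region are also present. The depositor warns that the plasmid can recombine, as is common for vectors carrying repeated LTRs.

The transfer cassette has a third-generation, self-inactivating layout. An RSV promoter drives a truncated HIV-1 5' LTR, followed by the Ψ packaging signal with a gag fragment, the Rev response element for nuclear export of the genomic RNA, and a cPPT/CTS. A ΔU3 3' LTR and an SV40 polyadenylation signal close the cassette. Within the provirus, an SV40 early promoter/origin segment sits upstream of the puromycin N-acetyltransferase gene, allowing selection of transduced cells. A separate EF-1α promoter drives the human CREB3L2 (BBF2H7) coding sequence, which was made synthetically. A WPRE downstream enhances transcript stability and expression.

CREB3L2 is an ER membrane-anchored transcription factor of the unfolded protein response. Under ER stress it is cleaved in the Golgi, releasing a nuclear-acting N-terminal domain. The record describes a unique 24-bp barcode that identifies the ORF in pooled screens, but the feature table does not annotate it. The insert is listed as about 100 bp longer than the annotated coding sequence, and a short U6-like fragment lies between the ORF and the WPRE, so the barcode may lie in that interval. The construct is used for directed-differentiation and other transcription factor overexpression screens.
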