Features (pLannotate 1.2.2; 31 found; start..end, strand, type, name):
      5..231     +  promoter       RSV promoter: Rous sarcoma virus enhancer/promoter
    232..412     +  LTR            5' LTR (truncated): truncated 5' long terminal repeat (LTR) from HIV-1
    459..584     +  misc_feature   HIV-1 Ψ: packaging signal of human immunodeficiency virus type 1
    568..931     +  CDS            HIV-1 gag (fragment): gag protein from human immunodeficiency virus 1; gag
   1077..1310    +  misc_feature   RRE: The Rev response element (RRE) of HIV-1 allows for Rev-dependent mRNA export from the nucleus to the cytoplasm.
   1687..1713    +  CDS            Rev (fragment): human immunodeficiency virus 1 (HIV-1) Rev protein; rev; enhances nuclear export of unspliced and incompletely spliced viral mRNAs
   1720..1743    +  promoter       SV40 promoter (fragment): SV40 early promoter
   1744..1815    +  promoter       SV40 promoter (fragment): SV40 enhancer and early promoter
   1839..1974    +  rep_origin     SV40 ori: SV40 origin of replication
   2020..2616    +  CDS            PuroR (fragment): puromycin N-acetyltransferase; pac from Streptomyces; confers resistance to puromycin
   2665..2782    +  misc_feature   cPPT/CTS: central polypurine tract and central termination sequence of HIV-1
   2847..2913    +  CDS            small t antigen (fragment): SV40 (simian virus 40) small t antigen
   2920..4098    +  promoter       EF-1α promoter: strong constitutive promoter for human elongation factor EF-1α
   4115..5674    +  CDS            CREB3L2: CR3L2_HUMAN - Also known as BBF2H7. Experimental evidence at protein level: Swiss-Prot protein existence level 1. Transcription factor involved in unfolded protein response (UPR). In the absence of endoplasmic reticulum (ER) stress, inserted into ER membranes, with N-terminal DNA-binding and transcription activation domains oriented toward the cytosolic face of the membrane. In response to ER stress, transported to the Golgi, where it is cleaved in a site-specific manner by resident proteases S1P/MBTPS1 and S2P/MBTPS2. The released N-terminal cytosolic domain is translocated to the nucleus to
   5690..5743    +  promoter       U6 promoter (fragment): RNA polymerase III promoter for human U6 snRNA
   5785..6373    +  misc_feature   WPRE: woodchuck hepatitis virus posttranscriptional regulatory element
   6424..6443    +  misc_feature   cPPT/CTS (fragment): central polypurine tract and central termination sequence of HIV-1
   6445..6678    +  LTR            3' LTR (ΔU3): self-inactivating 3' long terminal repeat (LTR) from HIV-1
   6756..6877    +  polyA_signal   SV40 poly(A) signal: SV40 polyadenylation signal
   6917..7052    +  rep_origin     SV40 ori: SV40 origin of replication
   7073..7091    -  promoter       T7 promoter: promoter for bacteriophage T7 RNA polymerase
   7099..7254    +  CDS            lacZα (fragment): LacZα fragment of β-galactosidase; lacZ fragment
   7259..7687    +  rep_origin     f1 ori (sequence partly withheld): f1 bacteriophage origin of replication; arrow indicates direction of (+) strand synthesis
   7740..7844    +  promoter       AmpR promoter: bla
   7845..8705    +  CDS            AmpR: β-lactamase; bla; confers resistance to ampicillin, carbenicillin, and related antibiotics
   8876..9464    +  rep_origin     ori: high-copy-number ColE1/pMB1/pBR322/pUC origin of replication
   9647..9739    +  CDS            lacI (fragment): lac repressor; lacI; The lac repressor binds to the lac operator to inhibit transcription in E. coli. This inhibition can be relieved by adding lactose or isopropyl-β-D-thiogalactopyranoside (IPTG).
   9752..9773    +  protein_bind   CAP binding site: CAP binding activates transcription in the presence of cAMP. E. coli catabolite activator protein
   9788..9818    +  promoter       lac promoter: promoter for the E. coli lac operon
   9826..9842    +  protein_bind   lac operator: The lac repressor binds to the lac operator to inhibit transcription in E. coli. This inhibition can be relieved by adding lactose or isopropyl-β-D-thiogalactopyranoside (IPTG). lac repressor encoded by lacI
   9887..9905    +  promoter       T3 promoter: promoter for bacteriophage T3 RNA polymerase
>Addgene plasmid #143354 | TFORF2207 | addgene full sequence | sequence record 400312 | Addgene NGS Result
TTAATGTAGTCTTATGCAATACTCTTGTAGTCTTGCAACATGGTAACGATGAGTTAGCAACATGCCTTAC
AAGGAGAGAAAAAGCACCGTGCATGCCGATTGGTGGAAGTAAGGTGGTACGATCGTGCCTTATTAGGAAG
GCAACAGACGGGTCTGACATGGATTGGACGAACCACTGAATTGCCGCATTGCAGAGATATTGTATTTAAG
TGCCTAGCTCGATACATAAACGGGTCTCTCTGGTTAGACCAGATCTGAGCCTGGGAGCTCTCTGGCTAAC
TAGGGAACCCACTGCTTAAGCCTCAATAAAGCTTGCCTTGAGTGCTTCAAGTAGTGTGTGCCCGTCTGTT
GTGTGACTCTGGTAACTAGAGATCCCTCAGACCCTTTTAGTCAGTGTGGAAAATCTCTAGCAGTGGCGCC
CGAACAGGGACTTGAAAGCGAAAGGGAAACCAGAGGAGCTCTCTCGACGCAGGACTCGGCTTGCTGAAGC
GCGCACGGCAAGAGGCGAGGGGCGGCGACTGGTGAGTACGCCAAAAATTTTGACTAGCGGAGGCTAGAAG
GAGAGAGATGGGTGCGAGAGCGTCAGTATTAAGCGGGGGAGAATTAGATCGCGATGGGAAAAAATTCGGT
TAAGGCCAGGGGGAAAGAAAAAATATAAATTAAAACATATAGTATGGGCAAGCAGGGAGCTAGAACGATT
CGCAGTTAATCCTGGCCTGTTAGAAACATCAGAAGGCTGTAGACAAATACTGGGACAGCTACAACCATCC
CTTCAGACAGGATCAGAAGAACTTAGATCATTATATAATACAGTAGCAACCCTCTATTGTGTGCATCAAA
GGATAGAGATAAAAGACACCAAGGAAGCTTTAGACAAGATAGAGGAAGAGCAAAACAAAAGTAAGACCAC
CGCACAGCAAGCGGCCGCTGATCTTCAGACCTGGAGGAGGAGATATGAGGGACAATTGGAGAAGTGAATT
ATATAAATATAAAGTAGTAAAAATTGAACCATTAGGAGTAGCACCCACCAAGGCAAAGAGAAGAGTGGTG
CAGAGAGAAAAAAGAGCAGTGGGAATAGGAGCTTTGTTCCTTGGGTTCTTGGGAGCAGCAGGAAGCACTA
TGGGCGCAGCGTCAATGACGCTGACGGTACAGGCCAGACAATTATTGTCTGGTATAGTGCAGCAGCAGAA
CAATTTGCTGAGGGCTATTGAGGCGCAACAGCATCTGTTGCAACTCACAGTCTGGGGCATCAAGCAGCTC
CAGGCAAGAATCCTGGCTGTGGAAAGATACCTAAAGGATCAACAGCTCCTGGGGATTTGGGGTTGCTCTG
GAAAACTCATTTGCACCACTGCTGTGCCTTGGAATGCTAGTTGGAGTAATAAATCTCTGGAACAGATTTG
GAATCACACGACCTGGATGGAGTGGGACAGAGAAATTAACAATTACACAAGCTTAATACACTCCTTAATT
GAAGAATCGCAAAACCAGCAAGAAAAGAATGAACAAGAATTATTGGAATTAGATAAATGGGCAAGTTTGT
GGAATTGGTTTAACATAACAAATTGGCTGTGGTATATAAAATTATTCATAATGATAGTAGGAGGCTTGGT
AGGTTTAAGAATAGTTTTTGCTGTACTTTCTATAGTGAATAGAGTTAGGCAGGGATATTCACCATTATCG
TTTCAGACCCACCTCCCAACCCCGAGGGGACCCATGCATTGCATCTCAATTAGTCAGCAACCAGGTGTGG
AAAGTCCCCAGGCTCCCCAGCAGGCAGAAGTATGCAAAGCATGCGTCTCAATTAGTCAGCAACCATAGTC
CCGCCCCTAACTCCGCCCATCCCGCCCCTAACTCCGCCCAGTTCCGCCCATTCTCCGCCCCATGGCTGAC
TAATTTTTTTTATTTATGCAGAGGCCGAGGCCGCCTCGGCCTCTGAGCTATTCCAGAAGTAGTGAGGAGG
CTTTTTTGGAGGCCTAGGCTTTTGCAAAAAGCTTTCTAGAGGTACCACCGGAGCTTACCATGACCGAGTA
CAAGCCCACGGTGCGCCTCGCCACCCGCGACGACGTCCCCAGGGCCGTACGCACCCTCGCCGCCGCGTTC
GCCGACTACCCCGCCACGCGCCACACCGTCGATCCGGACCGCCACATCGAGCGGGTCACCGAGCTGCAAG
AACTCTTCCTCACGCGCGTCGGGCTCGACATCGGCAAGGTGTGGGTCGCGGACGACGGCGCCGCCGTGGC
GGTCTGGACCACGCCGGAGAGCGTCGAAGCGGGGGCGGTGTTCGCCGAGATCGGCCCGCGCATGGCCGAG
TTGAGCGGTTCCCGGCTGGCCGCGCAGCAACAGATGGAAGGCCTCCTGGCGCCGCACCGGCCCAAGGAGC
CCGCGTGGTTCCTGGCCACCGTCGGCGTCTCGCCCGACCACCAGGGCAAGGGTCTGGGCAGCGCCGTCGT
GCTCCCCGGAGTGGAGGCGGCCGAGCGCGCCGGGGTGCCCGCCTTCCTGGAGACCTCCGCGCCCCGCAAC
CTCCCCTTCTACGAGCGGCTCGGCTTCACCGTCACCGCCGACGTCGAGGTGCCCGAAGGACCGCGCACCT
GGTGCATGACCCGCAAGCCCGGTGCCAGTTAACGAATTCTAGATCTTGAGACAAATGGCAGTATTCATCC
ACAATTTTAAAAGAAAAGGGGGGATTGGGGGGTACAGTGCAGGGGAAAGAATAGTAGACATAATAGCAAC
AGACATACAAACTAAAGAATTACAAAAACAAATTACAAAAATTCAAAATTTTCGGGTTTATTACAGGGAC
AGCAGAGATCCACTTTGGCGCCGGCTCGAGGCCTGCAGGTGCAAAGATGGATAAAGTTTTAAACAGAGAG
GAATCTTTGCAGCTAATGGACCTTCTAGGTCTTGAAAGGAGTGGGAATTGGCTCCGGTGCCCGTCAGTGG
GCAGAGCGCACATCGCCCACAGTCCCCGAGAAGTTGGGGGGAGGGGTCGGCAATTGAACCGGTGCCTAGA
GAAGGTGGCGCGGGGTAAACTGGGAAAGTGATGTCGTGTACTGGCTCCGCCTTTTTCCCGAGGGTGGGGG
AGAACCGTATATAAGTGCAGTAGTCGCCGTGAACGTTCTTTTTCGCAACGGGTTTGCCGCCAGAACACAG
GTAAGTGCCGTGTGTGGTTCCCGCGGGCCTGGCCTCTTTACGGGTTATGGCCCTTGCGTGCCTTGAATTA
CTTCCACCTGGCTGCAGTACGTGATTCTTGATCCCGAGCTTCGGGTTGGAAGTGGGTGGGAGAGTTCGAG
GCCTTGCGCTTAAGGAGCCCCTTCGCCTCGTGCTTGAGTTGAGGCCTGGCCTGGGCGCTGGGGCCGCCGC
GTGCGAATCTGGTGGCACCTTCGCGCCTGTCTCGCTGCTTTCGATAAGTCTCTAGCCATTTAAAATTTTT
GATGACCTGCTGCGACGCTTTTTTTCTGGCAAGATAGTCTTGTAAATGCGGGCCAAGATCTGCACACTGG
TATTTCGGTTTTTGGGGCCGCGGGCGGCGACGGGGCCCGTGCGTCCCAGCGCACATGTTCGGCGAGGCGG
GGCCTGCGAGCGCGGCCACCGAGAATCGGACGGGGGTAGTCTCAAGCTGGCCGGCCTGCTCTGGTGCCTG
GCCTCGCGCCGCCGTGTATCGCCCCGCCCTGGGCGGCAAGGCTGGCCCGGTCGGCACCAGTTGCGTGAGC
GGAAAGATGGCCGCTTCCCGGCCCTGCTGCAGGGAGCTCAAAATGGAGGACGCGGCGCTCGGGAGAGCGG
GCGGGTGAGTCACCCACACAAAGGAAAAGGGCCTTTCCGTCCTCAGCCGTCGCTTCATGTGACTCCACGG
AGTACCGGGCGCCGTCCAGGCACCTCGATTAGTTCTCGAGCTTTTGGAGTACGTCGTCTTTAGGTTGGGG
GGAGGGGTTTTATGCGATGGAGTTTCCCCACACTGAGTGGGTGGAGACTGAAGTTAGGCCAGCTTGGCAC
TTGATGTAATTCTCCTTGGAATTTGCCCTTTTTGAGTTTGGATCTTGGTTCATTCTCAAGCCTCAGACAG
TGGTTCAAAGTTTTTTTCTTCCATTTCAGGTGTCGTGAGGCTAGCACCGCCACCATGGAGGTGCTGGAGA
GCGGGGAGCAGGGCGTGCTGCAGTGGGACCGCAAGCTGAGCGAGCTGTCAGAGCCCGGGGACGGCGAGGC
CCTCATGTACCACACGCACTTCTCAGAACTTCTGGATGAGTTTTCCCAGAACGTCTTGGGTCAGCTCCTG
AATGATCCTTTCCTCTCAGAGAAGAGTGTGTCAATGGAGGTGGAACCTTCCCCGACGTCCCCGGCGCCTC
TCATCCAGGCTGAGCACAGCTACTCCCTGTGCGAGGAGCCTCGGGCCCAGTCGCCCTTCACCCACATTAC
CACCAGTGACAGCTTCAATGACGATGAGGTGGAAAGTGAGAAATGGTACCTGTCTACAGACTTCCCTTCA
ACATCCATCAAGACAGAGCCAGTTACAGACGAACCACCCCCAGGACTCGTTCCGTCTGTCACTCTGACCA
TCACAGCCATCTCCACCCCGTTGGAAAAGGAGGAACCTCCTCTGGAAATGAACACTGGGGTTGATTCCTC
GTGCCAGACCATTATTCCTAAAATTAAGCTGGAGCCTCATGAAGTGGATCAGTTTCTAAACTTCTCTCCT
AAAGAAGCCCCAGTGGACCACCTGCATTTGCCGCCCACCCCTCCGAGCAGTCACGGCAGTGACTCAGAGG
GCAGCCTGAGTCCCAACCCACGCCTGCACCCCTTCAGCCTGCCTCAGACCCACAGCCCCTCCAGAGCTGC
ACCCCGGGCCCCCTCCGCCCTCTCCAGCTCCCCTCTCCTCACGGCTCCTCATAAACTGCAGGGATCAGGC
CCTCTGGTCCTGACAGAGGAGGAGAAGAGGACCCTGATCGCTGAGGGCTATCCCATCCCCACCAAATTGC
CCCTGTCAAAATCAGAGGAGAAGGCCCTGAAGAAAATTCGGAGGAAGATCAAGAATAAGATTTCTGCTCA
GGAAAGTAGGAGAAAGAAGAAAGAATACATGGACAGCCTGGAGAAAAAAGTGGAGTCTTGTTCAACTGAG
AACTTGGAGCTTCGGAAGAAGGTAGAGGTTCTAGAGAACACTAATAGGACTCTCCTTCAGCAACTCCAGA
AGCTTCAGACTTTGGTGATGGGCAAGGTTTCTCGAACCTGCAAGTTAGCTGGCACGCAGACTGGCACCTG
CCTCATGGTTGTGGTGCTGTGCTTTGCCGTTGCATTCGGCAGCTTCTTTCAAGGCTACGGGCCCTATCCT
TCTGCCACCAAGATGGCTCTGCCCAGCCAGCATTCCCTGCAGGAGCCCTACACAGCCTCCGTGGTGAGAT
CCAGAAACCTGCTGATCTACGAGGAACATTCTCCCCCAGAGGAGTCATCCAGCCCGGGCTCGGCTGGGGA
GCTGGGGGGCTGGGATAGAGGTTCCTCCCTGCTCAGGGTGTCAGGGCTGGAGTCCAGGCCGGATGTGGAT
CTTCCCCATTTCATTATCTCGAATGAGACCAGCCTGGAGAAGTCAGTGCTTTTGGAGCTGCAGCAGCACC
TGGTCAGCGCCAAACTGGAGGGGAATGAAACACTAAAAGTTGTAGAACTCGACAGAAGAGTGAACACCAC
TTTCTAGTAATGAACTAGTCCGTAACTTGAAAGTATTTCGATTTCTTGGCTTTATATATCTTGTGGAAAG
GACGACAGCTCGTGGGTTCTTACGTGGAAACGCGTTAAGTCGACAATCAACCTCTGGATTACAAAATTTG
TGAAAGATTGACTGGTATTCTTAACTATGTTGCTCCTTTTACGCTATGTGGATACGCTGCTTTAATGCCT
TTGTATCATGCTATTGCTTCCCGTATGGCTTTCATTTTCTCCTCCTTGTATAAATCCTGGTTGCTGTCTC
TTTATGAGGAGTTGTGGCCCGTTGTCAGGCAACGTGGCGTGGTGTGCACTGTGTTTGCTGACGCAACCCC
CACTGGTTGGGGCATTGCCACCACCTGTCAGCTCCTTTCCGGGACTTTCGCTTTCCCCCTCCCTATTGCC
ACGGCGGAACTCATCGCCGCCTGCCTTGCCCGCTGCTGGACAGGGGCTCGGCTGTTGGGCACTGACAATT
CCGTGGTGTTGTCGGGGAAATCATCGTCCTTTCCTTGGCTGCTCGCCTGTGTTGCCACCTGGATTCTGCG
CGGGACGTCCTTCTGCTACGTCCCTTCGGCCCTCAATCCAGCGGACCTTCCTTCCCGCGGCCTGCTGCCG
GCTCTGCGGCCTCTTCCGCGTCTTCGCCTTCGCCCTCAGACGAGTCGGATCTCCCTTTGGGCCGCCTCCC
CGCGTCGACTTTAAGACCAATGACTTACAAGGCAGCTGTAGATCTTAGCCACTTTTTAAAAGAAAAGGGG
GGACTGGAAGGGCTAATTCACTCCCAACGAAGACAAGATCTGCTTTTTGCTTGTACTGGGTCTCTCTGGT
TAGACCAGATCTGAGCCTGGGAGCTCTCTGGCTAACTAGGGAACCCACTGCTTAAGCCTCAATAAAGCTT
GCCTTGAGTGCTTCAAGTAGTGTGTGCCCGTCTGTTGTGTGACTCTGGTAACTAGAGATCCCTCAGACCC
TTTTAGTCAGTGTGGAAAATCTCTAGCAGTACGTATAGTAGTTCATGTCATCTTATTATTCAGTATTTAT
AACTTGCAAAGAAATGAATATCAGAGAGTGAGAGGAACTTGTTTATTGCAGCTTATAATGGTTACAAATA
AAGCAATAGCATCACAAATTTCACAAATAAAGCATTTTTTTCACTGCATTCTAGTTGTGGTTTGTCCAAA
CTCATCAATGTATCTTATCATGTCTGGCTCTAGCTATCCCGCCCCTAACTCCGCCCATCCCGCCCCTAAC
TCCGCCCAGTTCCGCCCATTCTCCGCCCCATGGCTGACTAATTTTTTTTATTTATGCAGAGGCCGAGGCC
GCCTCGGCCTCTGAGCTATTCCAGAAGTAGTGAGGAGGCTTTTTTGGAGGCCTAGGGACGTACCCAATTC
GCCCTATAGTGAGTCGTATTACGCGCGCTCACTGGCCGTCGTTTTACAACGTCGTGACTGGGAAAACCCT
GGCGTTACCCAACTTAATCGCCTTGCAGCACATCCCCCTTTCGCCAGCTGGCGTAATAGCGAAGAGGCCC
GCACCGATCGCCCTTCCCAACAGTTGCGCAGCCTGAATGGCGAATGGG
[124 nt withheld, positions 7259-7382]
C
[91 nt withheld, positions 7384-7474]
A
[49 nt withheld, positions 7476-7524]
CCTTTGACGTTGGAGTCCACGTTCTTT
[37 nt withheld, positions 7552-7588]
ACCCTATCTCGGTCTATTCTTTTGATTTATAAGGGATTTTGCCGATTTCGGCCTATTGGTTAAAAAATGA
GCTGATTTAACAAAAATTTAACGCGAATTTTAACAAAATATTAACGCTTACAATTTAGGTGGCACTTTTC
GGGGAAATGTGCGCGGAACCCCTATTTGTTTATTTTTCTAAATACATTCAAATATGTATCCGCTCATGAG
ACAATAACCCTGATAAATGCTTCAATAATATTGAAAAAGGAAGAGTATGAGTATTCAACATTTCCGTGTC
GCCCTTATTCCCTTTTTTGCGGCATTTTGCCTTCCTGTTTTTGCTCACCCAGAAACGCTGGTGAAAGTAA
AAGATGCTGAAGATCAGTTGGGTGCACGAGTGGGTTACATCGAACTGGATCTCAACAGCGGTAAGATCCT
TGAGAGTTTTCGCCCCGAAGAACGTTTTCCAATGATGAGCACTTTTAAAGTTCTGCTATGTGGCGCGGTA
TTATCCCGTATTGACGCCGGGCAAGAGCAACTCGGTCGCCGCATACACTATTCTCAGAATGACTTGGTTG
AGTACTCACCAGTCACAGAAAAGCATCTTACGGATGGCATGACAGTAAGAGAATTATGCAGTGCTGCCAT
AACCATGAGTGATAACACTGCGGCCAACTTACTTCTGACAACGATCGGAGGACCGAAGGAGCTAACCGCT
TTTTTGCACAACATGGGGGATCATGTAACTCGCCTTGATCGTTGGGAACCGGAGCTGAATGAAGCCATAC
CAAACGACGAGCGTGACACCACGATGCCTGTAGCAATGGCAACAACGTTGCGCAAACTATTAACTGGCGA
ACTACTTACTCTAGCTTCCCGGCAACAATTAATAGACTGGATGGAGGCGGATAAAGTTGCAGGACCACTT
CTGCGCTCGGCCCTTCCGGCTGGCTGGTTTATTGCTGATAAATCTGGAGCCGGTGAGCGTGGGTCTCGCG
GTATCATTGCAGCACTGGGGCCAGATGGTAAGCCCTCCCGTATCGTAGTTATCTACACGACGGGGAGTCA
GGCAACTATGGATGAACGAAATAGACAGATCGCTGAGATAGGTGCCTCACTGATTAAGCATTGGTAACTG
TCAGACCAAGTTTACTCATATATACTTTAGATTGATTTAAAACTTCATTTTTAATTTAAAAGGATCTAGG
TGAAGATCCTTTTTGATAATCTCATGACCAAAATCCCTTAACGTGAGTTTTCGTTCCACTGAGCGTCAGA
CCCCGTAGAAAAGATCAAAGGATCTTCTTGAGATCCTTTTTTTCTGCGCGTAATCTGCTGCTTGCAAACA
AAAAAACCACCGCTACCAGCGGTGGTTTGTTTGCCGGATCAAGAGCTACCAACTCTTTTTCCGAAGGTAA
CTGGCTTCAGCAGAGCGCAGATACCAAATACTGTTCTTCTAGTGTAGCCGTAGTTAGGCCACCACTTCAA
GAACTCTGTAGCACCGCCTACATACCTCGCTCTGCTAATCCTGTTACCAGTGGCTGCTGCCAGTGGCGAT
AAGTCGTGTCTTACCGGGTTGGACTCAAGACGATAGTTACCGGATAAGGCGCAGCGGTCGGGCTGAACGG
GGGGTTCGTGCACACAGCCCAGCTTGGAGCGAACGACCTACACCGAACTGAGATACCTACAGCGTGAGCT
ATGAGAAAGCGCCACGCTTCCCGAAGGGAGAAAGGCGGACAGGTATCCGGTAAGCGGCAGGGTCGGAACA
GGAGAGCGCACGAGGGAGCTTCCAGGGGGAAACGCCTGGTATCTTTATAGTCCTGTCGGGTTTCGCCACC
TCTGACTTGAGCGTCGATTTTTGTGATGCTCGTCAGGGGGGCGGAGCCTATGGAAAAACGCCAGCAACGC
GGCCTTTTTACGGTTCCTGGCCTTTTGCTGGCCTTTTGCTCACATGTTCTTTCCTGCGTTATCCCCTGAT
TCTGTGGATAACCGTATTACCGCCTTTGAGTGAGCTGATACCGCTCGCCGCAGCCGAACGACCGAGCGCA
GCGAGTCAGTGAGCGAGGAAGCGGAAGAGCGCCCAATACGCAAACCGCCTCTCCCCGCGCGTTGGCCGAT
TCATTAATGCAGCTGGCACGACAGGTTTCCCGACTGGAAAGCGGGCAGTGAGCGCAACGCAATTAATGTG
AGTTAGCTCACTCATTAGGCACCCCAGGCTTTACACTTTATGCTTCCGGCTCGTATGTTGTGTGGAATTG
TGAGCGGATAACAATTTCACACAGGAAACAGCTATGACCATGATTACGCCAAGCGCGCAATTAACCCTCA
CTAAAGGGAACAAAAGCTGGAGCTGCAAGC
