>Addgene plasmid #143354 | TFORF2207 | depositor partial sequence | sequence record 282200 | Insert
ACCGCCACCATGGAGGTGCTGGAGAGCGGGGAGCAGGGCGTGCTGCAGTGGGACCGCAAGCTGAGCGAGC
TGTCAGAGCCCGGGGACGGCGAGGCCCTCATGTACCACACGCACTTCTCAGAACTTCTGGATGAGTTTTC
CCAGAACGTCTTGGGTCAGCTCCTGAATGATCCTTTCCTCTCAGAGAAGAGTGTGTCAATGGAGGTGGAA
CCTTCCCCGACGTCCCCGGCGCCTCTCATCCAGGCTGAGCACAGCTACTCCCTGTGCGAGGAGCCTCGGG
CCCAGTCGCCCTTCACCCACATTACCACCAGTGACAGCTTCAATGACGATGAGGTGGAAAGTGAGAAATG
GTACCTGTCTACAGACTTCCCTTCAACATCCATCAAGACAGAGCCAGTTACAGACGAACCACCCCCAGGA
CTCGTTCCGTCTGTCACTCTGACCATCACAGCCATCTCCACCCCGTTGGAAAAGGAGGAACCTCCTCTGG
AAATGAACACTGGGGTTGATTCCTCGTGCCAGACCATTATTCCTAAAATTAAGCTGGAGCCTCATGAAGT
GGATCAGTTTCTAAACTTCTCTCCTAAAGAAGCCCCAGTGGACCACCTGCATTTGCCGCCCACCCCTCCG
AGCAGTCACGGCAGTGACTCAGAGGGCAGCCTGAGTCCCAACCCACGCCTGCACCCCTTCAGCCTGCCTC
AGACCCACAGCCCCTCCAGAGCTGCACCCCGGGCCCCCTCCGCCCTCTCCAGCTCCCCTCTCCTCACGGC
TCCTCATAAACTGCAGGGATCAGGCCCTCTGGTCCTGACAGAGGAGGAGAAGAGGACCCTGATCGCTGAG
GGCTATCCCATCCCCACCAAATTGCCCCTGTCAAAATCAGAGGAGAAGGCCCTGAAGAAAATTCGGAGGA
AGATCAAGAATAAGATTTCTGCTCAGGAAAGTAGGAGAAAGAAGAAAGAATACATGGACAGCCTGGAGAA
AAAAGTGGAGTCTTGTTCAACTGAGAACTTGGAGCTTCGGAAGAAGGTAGAGGTTCTAGAGAACACTAAT
AGGACTCTCCTTCAGCAACTCCAGAAGCTTCAGACTTTGGTGATGGGCAAGGTTTCTCGAACCTGCAAGT
TAGCTGGCACGCAGACTGGCACCTGCCTCATGGTTGTGGTGCTGTGCTTTGCCGTTGCATTCGGCAGCTT
CTTTCAAGGCTACGGGCCCTATCCTTCTGCCACCAAGATGGCTCTGCCCAGCCAGCATTCCCTGCAGGAG
CCCTACACAGCCTCCGTGGTGAGATCCAGAAACCTGCTGATCTACGAGGAACATTCTCCCCCAGAGGAGT
CATCCAGCCCGGGCTCGGCTGGGGAGCTGGGGGGCTGGGATAGAGGTTCCTCCCTGCTCAGGGTGTCAGG
GCTGGAGTCCAGGCCGGATGTGGATCTTCCCCATTTCATTATCTCGAATGAGACCAGCCTGGAGAAGTCA
GTGCTTTTGGAGCTGCAGCAGCACCTGGTCAGCGCCAAACTGGAGGGGAATGAAACACTAAAAGTTGTAG
AACTCGACAGAAGAGTGAACACCACTTTCTAGTAATGAACTAGTCCGTAACTTGAAAGTATTTCGATTTC
TTGGCTTTATATATCTTGTGGAAAGGACGACAGCTCGTGGGTTCTTACGTGGAA
