>Addgene plasmid #143354 | TFORF2207 | depositor partial sequence | sequence record 282201 | Barcode
CAGCTCGTGGGTTCTTACGTGGAA
